>Addgene plasmid #67658 | Cyan Nano-lantern/pRSETB | depositor partial sequence | sequence record 117190 | Cyan Nano-lantern
ATGGTGAGCAAGGGCGAGGAGCTGTTCACCGGGGTGGTGCCCATCCTGGTCGAGCTGGACGGCGACGTAA
ACGGCCACAAGTTCAGCGTGTCCGGCGAGGGCGAGGGCGATGCCACCTACGGCAAGCTGACCCTGAAGTT
CATCTGCACCACCGGCAAGCTGCCCGTGCCCTGGCCCACCCTCGTGACCACCCTGTCCTGGGGCGTGCAG
TGCTTCGCCCGCTACCCCGACCACATGAAGCAGCACGACTTCTTCAAGTCCGCCATGCCCGAAGGCTACG
TCCAGGAGCGCACCATCTTCTTCAAGGACGACGGCAACTACAAGACCCGCGCCGAGGTGAAGTTCGAGGG
CGACACCCTGGTGAACCGCATCGAGCTGAAGGGCATCGACTTCAAGGAGGACGGCAACATCCTGGGGCAC
AAGCTGGAGTACAACTACTTTAGCGACAACGTCTATATCACCGCCGACAAGCAGAAGAACGGCATCAAGG
CCAACTTCAAGATCCGCCACAACATCGAGGACGGCGGCGTGCAGCTCGCCGACCACTACCAGCAGAACAC
CCCCATCGGCGACGGCCCCGTGCTGCTGCCCGACAACCACTACCTGAGCACCCAGTCCAAGCTGAGCAAA
GACCCCAACGAGAAGCGCGATCACATGGTCCTGCTGGAGTTCGTGACCGCCGCCGGGGGTACCAAGGTGT
ACGACCCCGAGCAGAGGAAGAGGATGATCACCGGCCCCCAGTGGTGGGCCAGGTGCAAGCAGATGAACGT
GCTGGACAGCTTCATCAACTACTACGACAGCGAGAAGCACGCCGAGAACGCCGTGATCTTCCTGCACGGC
AACGCCACTAGCAGCTACCTGTGGAGGCACGTGGTGCCCCACATCGAGCCCGTGGCCAGGTGCATCATCC
CCGATCTGATCGGCATGGGCAAGAGCGGCAAGAGCGGCAACGGCAGCTACAGGCTGCTGGACCACTACAA
GTACCTGACCGCCTGGTTCGAGCTTCTGAACCTGCCCAAGAAGATCATCTTCGTGGGCCACGACTGGGGC
GCCGCCCTGGCCTTCCACTACGCCTACGAGCACCAGGACAGGATCAAGGCCATCGTGCACATGGAGAGCG
TGGTGGACGTGATCGAGAGCTGGGACGAGTGGCCAGACATCGAGGAGGACATCGCCCTGATCAAGAGCGA
GGAGGGCGAGAAGATGGTGCTGGAGAACAACTTCTTCGTGGAGACCGTGCTGCCCAGCAAGATCATGAGA
AAGCTGGAGCCCGAGGAGTTCGCCGCCTACCTGGAGCCCTTCAAGGAGAAGGGCGAGGTGAGAAGACCCA
CCCTGAGCTGGCCCAGAGAGATCCCCCTGGTGAAGGGCGGCAAGCCCGACGTGGTGCAGATCGTGAGAAA
CTACAACGCCTACCTGAGAGCCAGCGACGACCTGCCCAAGCTGTTCATCGAGGGCGACCCCGGCTTCTTC
AGCAACGCCATCGTGGAGGGCGCCAAGAAGTTCCCCAACACCGAGTTCGTGAAGGTGAAGGGCCTGCACT
TCCTCCAGGAGGACGCCCCCGACGAGATGGGCAAGTACATCAAGAGCTTCGTGGAGAGAGTGCTGAAGAA
CGAGCAGTAA
