>Addgene plasmid #67658 | Cyan Nano-lantern/pRSETB | addgene partial sequence | sequence record 123666 | T7 5'-TAATACGACTCACTATAGGG-3'
AAGAAGGAGATATACATATGCGGGGTTCTCATCATCATCATCATCATGGTATGGCTAGCATGACTGGTGG
ACAGCAAATGGGTCGGGATCTGTACGACGATGACGATAAGGATCCGATGGTGAGCAAGGGCGAGGAGCTG
TTCACCGGGGTGGTGCCCATCCTGGTCGAGCTGGACGGCGACGTAAACGGCCACAAGTTCAGCGTGTCCG
GCGAGGGCGAGGGCGATGCCACCTACGGCAAGCTGACCCTGAAGTTCATCTGCACCACCGGCAAGCTGCC
CGTGCCCTGGCCCACCCTCGTGACCACCCTGTCCTGGGGCGTGCAGTGCTTCGCCCGCTACCCCGACCAC
ATGAAGCAGCACGACTTCTTCAAGTCCGCCATGCCCGAAGGCTACGTCCAGGAGCGCACCATCTTCTTCA
AGGACGACGGCAACTACAAGACCCGCGCCGAGGTGAAGTTCGAGGGCGACACCCTGGTGAACCGCATCGA
GCTGAAGGGCATCGACTTCAAGGAGGACGGCAACATCCTGGGGCACAAGCTGGAGTACAACTACTTTAGC
GACAACGTCTATATCACCGCCGACAAGCAGAAGAACGGCATCAAGGCCAACTTCAAGATCCGCCACAACA
TCGAGGACGGCGGCGTGCAGCTCGCCGACCACTACCAGCAGAACACCCCCATCGGCGACGGCCCCGTGCT
GCTGCCCGACAACCACTACCTGAGCACCCAGTCCAAGCTGAGCAAAGACCCCAACGAGAAGCGCGATCAC
ATGGTCCTGCTGG
