>Addgene plasmid #67658 | Cyan Nano-lantern/pRSETB | addgene partial sequence | sequence record 123667 | T7term 5'-GCTAGTTATTGCTCAGCGG-3'
CTTCTTTCGGGCTTTGTTAGCAGCCGGATCAAGCTTCGAATTCTTACTGCTCGTTCTTCAGCACTCTCTC
CACGAAGCTCTTGATGTACTTGCCCATCTCGTCGGGGGCGTCCTCCTGGAGGAAGTGCAGGCCCTTCACC
TTCACGAACTCGGTGTTGGGGAACTTCTTGGCGCCCTCCACGATGGCGTTGCTGAAGAAGCCGGGGTCGC
CCTCGATGAACAGCTTGGGCAGGTCGTCGCTGGCTCTCAGGTAGGCGTTGTAGTTTCTCACGATCTGCAC
CACGTCGGGCTTGCCGCCCTTCACCAGGGGGATCTCTCTGGGCCAGCTCAGGGTGGGTCTTCTCACCTCG
CCCTTCTCCTTGAAGGGCTCCAGGTAGGCGGCGAACTCCTCGGGCTCCAGCTTTCTCATGATCTTGCTGG
GCAGCACGGTCTCCACGAAGAAGTTGTTCTCCAGCACCATCTTCTCGCCCTCCTCGCTCTTGATCAGGGC
GATGTCCTCCTCGATGTCTGGCCACTCGTCCCAGCTCTCGATCACGTCCACCACGCTCTCCATGTGCACG
ATGGCCTTGATCCTGTCCTGGTGCTCGTAGGCGTAGTGGAAGGCCAGGGCGGCGCCCCAGTCGTGGCCCA
CGAAGATGATCTTCTTGGGCAGGTTCAGAAGCTCGAACCAGGCGGTCAGGTACTTGTAGTGGTCCAGCAG
CCTGTAGCTGCCGTTGCCGCTCTTGCCGCTCTTGCCCATGCCGATCAGATCGGGGATGATGCACCTGGCC
ACGGGCTCGATGTGGGGCACCACGTGCCTC
