[The description below was written by a language model from this plasmid's Addgene catalogue record.]
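Description:
Cyan Nano-lantern/pRSETB is a bacterial expression plasmid built on the commercial pRSETB backbone. It is maintained at high copy number in E. coli under ampicillin selection. The record provides no feature table, so the promoter and origin are not explicitly listed. The pRSET series is generally known as a T7 promoter-driven system with a pUC-type origin and an N-terminal leader that supplies a polyhistidine tag, which is consistent with the 6xHis tag recorded here.

The payload is a synthetic 1620 bp open reading frame encoding Cyan Nano-lantern (CNL), inserted by restriction cloning between BamHI and EcoRI sites; whether these sites survived cloning is not recorded. The record describes CNL only as a cyan luminescent protein and does not detail its domain composition. Nano-lanterns as a class are chimeric probes in which a luciferase is fused to a fluorescent protein. Energy from the luciferase reaction is transferred to the fluorescent partner, giving brighter emission at that partner's colour. Because the light comes from a chemical reaction, no excitation illumination is needed, so autofluorescence and phototoxicity are avoided.

The stated purpose is high-speed single-cell and whole-body luminescence imaging, and the construct belongs to an expanded colour palette of Nano-lanterns for real-time multicolour imaging. In this bacterial format, with the His tag available for metal-affinity purification, the plasmid is best suited to producing recombinant CNL protein for in vitro characterisation. It can also serve as a source of the coding sequence for subcloning into vectors for other hosts.
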