Addgene plasmid #67658: Cyan Nano-lantern/pRSETB
Purpose: cyan luminescent protein for high-speed single-cell and whole body imaging
Depositing lab: Takeharu Nagai. Depositing organization: The University of Osaka. Publication: Expanded palette of Nano-lanterns for real-time multicolor luminescence imaging. Takai A, Nakano M, Saito K, Haruno R, Watanabe TM, Ohyanagi T, Jin T, Okada Y, Nagai T. Proc Natl Acad Sci U S A. 2015 Apr 7;112(14):4352-6. doi: 10.1073/pnas.1418468112. Epub 2015 Mar 23. PubMed 25831507.
Backbone
  Vector backbone: pRSETB
  Backbone manufacturer: Invitrogen
  Vector type: Bacterial Expression
Growth in bacteria
  Bacterial resistance: Ampicillin, 100 μg/mL
  Growth temperature: 37°C
  Growth strain: XL10 Gold
  Copy number: High Copy
Gene/Insert
  Gene/Insert name: Cyan Nano-lantern (alt name: CNL)
  Species: Synthetic
  Insert size (bp): 1620
  GenBank ID: AB982072
  Tag / fusion protein: 6xHis
  Cloning method: Restriction Enzyme; 5′ cloning site BamHI (unknown if destroyed); 3′ cloning site EcoRI (unknown if destroyed)
  Sequencing primers: 5′ CATCATGGTATGGCTAGCATGACTGG; 3′ GCTAGTTATTGCTCAGCGG
Terms and licenses: Academic/Nonprofit Terms; Industry Terms: Not Available to Industry
How to cite: Cyan Nano-lantern/pRSETB was a gift from Takeharu Nagai (Addgene plasmid # 67658 ; http://n2t.net/addgene:67658 ; RRID:Addgene_67658)
